Addgene plasmid #163867: pJJF328_sqt-3_3′UTR_sg2
Purpose: sgRNA targeting sqt-3 (3′UTR) in C. elegans. Backbone: pJJR50.
Depositing lab: Nikolaus Rajewsky. Depositing organization: Max-Delbrueck-Centrum fuer Molekulare Medizin (MDC). Publication: Parallel genetics of regulatory sequences using scalable genome editing in vivo. Froehlich JJ, Uyar B, Herzog M, Theil K, Glazar P, Akalin A, Rajewsky N. Cell Rep. 2021 Apr 13;35(2):108988. doi: 10.1016/j.celrep.2021.108988. PubMed 33852857.
Backbone
  Vector backbone: pJJR50 (Waaijers et al. 2016)
  Backbone manufacturer: Addgene Plasmid #75026
  Backbone size w/o insert (bp): 3425
  Total vector size (bp): 3423
  Vector type: Worm Expression, CRISPR
Growth in bacteria
  Bacterial resistance: Ampicillin, 100 μg/mL
  Growth temperature: 37°C
  Growth strain: DH5alpha
  Copy number: Unknown
Gene/Insert
  Gene/Insert name: sgRNA targeting the 3'UTR of sqt-3
  gRNA/shRNA sequence: ACAACAACGAGATGATGATG(NGG)
  Species: Synthetic
  Promoter: R07E5.16 (U6)
  Cloning method: Restriction Enzyme; 5′ cloning site BbsI (aka BpiI) (destroyed during cloning); 3′ cloning site BbsI (aka BpiI) (destroyed during cloning)
  Sequencing primers: 5′ M13-24F
Terms and licenses: Academic/Nonprofit Terms; Industry Terms: Not Available to Industry
How to cite: pJJF328_sqt-3_3′UTR_sg2 was a gift from Nikolaus Rajewsky (Addgene plasmid # 163867 ; http://n2t.net/addgene:163867 ; RRID:Addgene_163867)
