[The description below was written by a language model from this plasmid's Addgene catalogue record and pLannotate feature annotations shown in this document.]
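Description:
pJJF328_sqt-3_3′UTR_sg2 is a small (about 3.4 kb) worm-expression CRISPR plasmid that delivers a single guide RNA directed against the 3′UTR of the C. elegans gene sqt-3. It is built on the pJJR50 sgRNA cloning backbone, which the feature table shows to be pBluescript-derived. The backbone carries a high-copy ColE1/pUC-type origin for propagation in E. coli, a β-lactamase gene with its own promoter for ampicillin selection, and an f1 phage origin. It also retains remnants of the lacZα/lac promoter region, split multiple cloning site fragments, and flanking T7 and T3 promoters. These lac and phage-promoter elements are backbone carry-over and have no role in the guide's function.

The payload sits within the interrupted cloning site. The promoter of the C. elegans R07E5.16 U6 snRNA gene, an RNA polymerase III promoter suited to producing short untranslated transcripts, lies upstream of the inserted synthetic spacer. The spacer is followed by the Streptococcus pyogenes Cas9 guide scaffold, annotated as a tracrRNA fragment. It was inserted through BbsI (BpiI) sites that were destroyed during cloning, as is typical of type IIS guide insertion.

The plasmid encodes no Cas9, so the nuclease must be supplied separately from another construct or source. The "sg2" in the name suggests it may be one of several guides against this region, although the record does not say so. The record associates it with work on parallel, scalable in vivo genome editing of regulatory sequences, consistent with use for generating mutations in the sqt-3 3′UTR to study its regulatory function. No worm selection marker or reporter is annotated.
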