Features (pLannotate 1.2.2; 15 found; start..end, strand, type, name):
     33..461     -  rep_origin     f1 ori (sequence partly withheld): f1 bacteriophage origin of replication; arrow indicates direction of (+) strand synthesis
    466..623     -  CDS            lacZα (fragment): LacZα fragment of β-galactosidase; lacZ fragment
    626..644     +  promoter       T7 promoter: promoter for bacteriophage T7 RNA polymerase
    653..697     -  misc_feature   MCS (fragment): pBluescript multiple cloning site
    698..1047    +  promoter       CeU6 promoter: promoter for the C. elegans R07E5.16 U6 snRNA gene (Dickinson et al., 2013)
   1087..1154    +  misc_RNA       tracrRNA (fragment): trans-activating CRISPR RNA for the Streptococcus pyogenes CRISPR/Cas9 system
   1162..1225    -  misc_feature   MCS (fragment): pBluescript multiple cloning site
   1238..1256    -  promoter       T3 promoter: promoter for bacteriophage T3 RNA polymerase
   1301..1317    -  protein_bind   lac operator: The lac repressor binds to the lac operator to inhibit transcription in E. coli. This inhibition can be relieved by adding lactose or isopropyl-β-D-thiogalactopyranoside (IPTG). lac repressor encoded by lacI
   1325..1355    -  promoter       lac promoter: promoter for the E. coli lac operon
   1370..1391    -  protein_bind   CAP binding site: CAP binding activates transcription in the presence of cAMP. E. coli catabolite activator protein
   1404..1496    -  CDS            lacI (fragment): lac repressor; lacI; The lac repressor binds to the lac operator to inhibit transcription in E. coli. This inhibition can be relieved by adding lactose or isopropyl-β-D-thiogalactopyranoside (IPTG).
   1679..2267    -  rep_origin     ori: high-copy-number ColE1/pMB1/pBR322/pUC origin of replication
   2438..3298    -  CDS            AmpR: β-lactamase; bla; confers resistance to ampicillin, carbenicillin, and related antibiotics
   3299..3403    -  promoter       AmpR promoter: bla
>Addgene plasmid #163867 | pJJF328_sqt-3_3′UTR_sg2 | addgene full sequence | sequence record 327680 | Addgene NGS Result
CACCTAAATTGTAAGCGTTAATATTTTGTTAAAATTCGCGTTAAATTTTTGTTAAATCAGCTCATTTTTT
AACCAATAGGCCGAAATCGGCAAAATCCCTTATAAATCAAAAGAATAGACCGAGATAGGGT
[37 nt withheld, positions 132-168]
AAAGAACGTGGACTCCAACGTCAAAGG
[49 nt withheld, positions 196-244]
T
[91 nt withheld, positions 246-336]
G
[124 nt withheld, positions 338-461]
CCCATTCGCCATTCAGGCTGCGCAACTGTTGGGAAGGGCGATCGGTGCGGGCCTCTTCGCTATTACGCCA
GCTGGCGAAAGGGGGATGTGCTGCAAGGCGATTAAGTTGGGTAACGCCAGGGTTTTCCCAGTCACGACGT
TGTAAAACGACGGCCAGTGAATTGTAATACGACTCACTATAGGGCGAATTGGGTACCGGGCCCCCCCTCG
AGGTCGACGGTATCGATAAGCTTGATCAAAAAAAACTAGCAATAAAGGAATAAAAAACTGTACACCTTAA
AGGCGCACACTCTGTTTTGCAAATTTTATTTTTAGTTGTGAATTTTCTGCTGAGACCTGAAAATAGCAAC
TTTAGTACTACTATAATTTGTCAACCTTTTCAAAAAAAGCATGCAATTTTTGAGAAACTCTTATAAAAGC
TATTATTAAAAAAACACCTTTTTTCCAAAATTATTCCACAAAAAATATGTTATGAAATGCCTACACCCTC
TCACACACACTCTTTATACTACTCTGTCAAACTCACGAGATGTCTGCCGCCTCTTGTGTTGCCCCTATAT
AAACACCTCCTATTGCGAGATGTCTTGACAACAACGAGATGATGATGGTTTAAGAGCTATGCTGGAAACA
GCATAGCAAGTTTAAATAAGGCTAGTCCGTTATCAACTTGAAAAAGTGGCACCGAGTCGGTGCTTTTTTT
TATCGAATTCCTGCAGCCCGGGGGATCCACTAGTTCTAGAGCGGCCGCCACCGCGGTGGAGCTCCAGCTT
TTGTTCCCTTTAGTGAGGGTTAATTTCGAGCTTGGCGTAATCATGGTCATAGCTGTTTCCTGTGTGAAAT
TGTTATCCGCTCACAATTCCACACAACATACGAGCCGGAAGCATAAAGTGTAAAGCCTGGGGTGCCTAAT
GAGTGAGCTAACTCACATTAATTGCGTTGCGCTCACTGCCCGCTTTCCAGTCGGGAAACCTGTCGTGCCA
GCTGCATTAATGAATCGGCCAACGCGCGGGGAGAGGCGGTTTGCGTATTGGGCGCTCTTCCGCTTCCTCG
CTCACTGACTCGCTGCGCTCGGTCGTTCGGCTGCGGCGAGCGGTATCAGCTCACTCAAAGGCGGTAATAC
GGTTATCCACAGAATCAGGGGATAACGCAGGAAAGAACATGTGAGCAAAAGGCCAGCAAAAGGCCAGGAA
CCGTAAAAAGGCCGCGTTGCTGGCGTTTTTCCATAGGCTCCGCCCCCCTGACGAGCATCACAAAAATCGA
CGCTCAAGTCAGAGGTGGCGAAACCCGACAGGACTATAAAGATACCAGGCGTTTCCCCCTGGAAGCTCCC
TCGTGCGCTCTCCTGTTCCGACCCTGCCGCTTACCGGATACCTGTCCGCCTTTCTCCCTTCGGGAAGCGT
GGCGCTTTCTCATAGCTCACGCTGTAGGTATCTCAGTTCGGTGTAGGTCGTTCGCTCCAAGCTGGGCTGT
GTGCACGAACCCCCCGTTCAGCCCGACCGCTGCGCCTTATCCGGTAACTATCGTCTTGAGTCCAACCCGG
TAAGACACGACTTATCGCCACTGGCAGCAGCCACTGGTAACAGGATTAGCAGAGCGAGGTATGTAGGCGG
TGCTACAGAGTTCTTGAAGTGGTGGCCTAACTACGGCTACACTAGAAGAACAGTATTTGGTATCTGCGCT
CTGCTGAAGCCAGTTACCTTCGGAAAAAGAGTTGGTAGCTCTTGATCCGGCAAACAAACCACCGCTGGTA
GCGGTGGTTTTTTTGTTTGCAAGCAGCAGATTACGCGCAGAAAAAAAGGATCTCAAGAAGATCCTTTGAT
CTTTTCTACGGGGTCTGACGCTCAGTGGAACGAAAACTCACGTTAAGGGATTTTGGTCATGAGATTATCA
AAAAGGATCTTCACCTAGATCCTTTTAAATTAAAAATGAAGTTTTAAATCAATCTAAAGTATATATGAGT
AAACTTGGTCTGACAGTTACCAATGCTTAATCAGTGAGGCACCTATCTCAGCGATCTGTCTATTTCGTTC
ATCCATAGTTGCCTGACTCCCCGTCGTGTAGATAACTACGATACGGGAGGGCTTACCATCTGGCCCCAGT
GCTGCAATGATACCGCGAGACCCACGCTCACCGGCTCCAGATTTATCAGCAATAAACCAGCCAGCCGGAA
GGGCCGAGCGCAGAAGTGGTCCTGCAACTTTATCCGCCTCCATCCAGTCTATTAATTGTTGCCGGGAAGC
TAGAGTAAGTAGTTCGCCAGTTAATAGTTTGCGCAACGTTGTTGCCATTGCTACAGGCATCGTGGTGTCA
CGCTCGTCGTTTGGTATGGCTTCATTCAGCTCCGGTTCCCAACGATCAAGGCGAGTTACATGATCCCCCA
TGTTGTGCAAAAAAGCGGTTAGCTCCTTCGGTCCTCCGATCGTTGTCAGAAGTAAGTTGGCCGCAGTGTT
ATCACTCATGGTTATGGCAGCACTGCATAATTCTCTTACTGTCATGCCATCCGTAAGATGCTTTTCTGTG
ACTGGTGAGTACTCAACCAAGTCATTCTGAGAATAGTGTATGCGGCGACCGAGTTGCTCTTGCCCGGCGT
CAATACGGGATAATACCGCGCCACATAGCAGAACTTTAAAAGTGCTCATCATTGGAAAACGTTCTTCGGG
GCGAAAACTCTCAAGGATCTTACCGCTGTTGAGATCCAGTTCGATGTAACCCACTCGTGCACCCAACTGA
TCTTCAGCATCTTTTACTTTCACCAGCGTTTCTGGGTGAGCAAAAACAGGAAGGCAAAATGCCGCAAAAA
AGGGAATAAGGGCGACACGGAAATGTTGAATACTCATACTCTTCCTTTTTCAATATTATTGAAGCATTTA
TCAGGGTTATTGTCTCATGAGCGGATACATATTTGAATGTATTTAGAAAAATAAACAAATAGGGGTTCCG
CGCACATTTCCCCGAAAAGTGC
